Addgene plasmid #53864: ERG_pCSdest
Depositing lab: Roger Reeves. Depositing organization: Johns Hopkins University and School of Medicine. Publication: Survey of Human Chromosome 21 Gene Expression Effects on Early Development in Danio rerio. Edie S, Zaghloul NA, Leitch CC, Klinedinst DK, Lebron J, Thole JF, McCallion AS, Katsanis N, Reeves RH. G3 (Bethesda). 2018 Jul 2;8(7):2215-2223. doi: 10.1534/g3.118.200144. PubMed 29760202.
Backbone
  Vector backbone: pCSDest
  Backbone manufacturer: Lawson Lab (Addgene Plasmid 22423)
  Backbone size w/o insert (bp): 4095
  Vector type: Mammalian Expression
Growth in bacteria
  Bacterial resistance: Ampicillin, 100 μg/mL
  Growth temperature: 37°C
  Growth strain: Top10
  Copy number: High Copy
Gene/Insert
  Gene/Insert name: ERG
  Species: H. sapiens (human)
  Insert size (bp): 1440
  Entrez Gene: ERG (a.k.a. LMPHM14, erg-3, p55)
  Promoter: SP6 and CMV
  Cloning method: Gateway Cloning
  Sequencing primers: 5′ CMV-F; 3′ EBV-Rev
Terms and licenses: Academic/Nonprofit Terms; Industry Terms
Depositor comments: BC040168
How to cite: ERG_pCSdest was a gift from Roger Reeves (Addgene plasmid # 53864 ; http://n2t.net/addgene:53864 ; RRID:Addgene_53864)
