[The description below was written by a language model from this plasmid's Addgene catalogue record.]
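Description:
ERG_pCSdest is a Gateway-derived expression clone in which the human ERG coding sequence, an insert of about 1.4 kb, has been recombined into the pCSDest destination vector, a backbone of roughly 4.1 kb. The record classes it as a mammalian expression vector. It is maintained in E. coli as a high-copy plasmid under ampicillin selection. The replication origin and other backbone elements are not itemised, as no feature table accompanies the entry. ERG encodes an ETS-family transcription factor located on human chromosome 21. A depositor comment gives what appears to be a cDNA accession as the source of the insert. No epitope tags, fusion partners or reporters are recorded.

The insert lies downstream of two promoters, CMV and SP6, which give the construct two modes of use. The CMV promoter drives strong constitutive transcription by RNA polymerase II when the plasmid DNA is introduced into vertebrate cells or embryos. The SP6 phage promoter allows in vitro transcription of sense mRNA from the plasmid template, and that mRNA can then be microinjected into embryos. The associated publication is a survey of how expression of human chromosome 21 genes affects early zebrafish development. This suggests that the clone belongs to a set built for overexpressing individual chromosome 21 genes in zebrafish embryos and scoring the resulting phenotypes. Because it was made by Gateway cloning, recombination sites should flank the open reading frame, though the record does not list them explicitly.
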