>Addgene plasmid #53864 | ERG_pCSdest | addgene partial sequence | sequence record 153890 | EBV-rev 5'-GTGGTTTGTCCAAACTCATC-3'
TACGACTCACTATAGTTCTAGAGGCTCGAGAGGATCACCACTTTGTACAAGAAAGCTGGGTTTTAGTAGT
AAGTGCCCAGATGAGAAGGCATATGGCTGGTGGGGAGCCTAGTGTTGGGGTATATACCCCCAGTTGGTGA
ATTCCAGTATGGGTTTGGGGCAGCAAAAAAACTGGAAGATGTCACGGGGAGGGCTGGAGGGTGGGGCGCC
ACAAAGTTCATCTTCTGTGGGTGGGCGTGATAGGAGCCCATGTACGGGAGGTCTGAGGGGTACTTGTACA
GAGATGACTCCGGGGGGTGGGGCTGGAGGGCCTGGGCGATCCCGTGGAAGTCGAACTTGTAGGCGTAGCG
CTTCCCATGGACCTTGGTCATGATGTTCTTGTCATAGTAGTAACGGAGGGCGCGGCTGAGCTTATCGTAG
TTCATGTTGGGTTTGCTCTTCCGCTCTCCCCAGCGCCGGGCCACCTCGTCGGGATCCGTCATCTTGAACT
CCCCGTTGGTGCCTTCCCAGGTGATGCAGCTGGAGTTGGAGCTGTCCGACAGGAGCTCCAGGAGGAACTG
CCAAAGCTGGATCTGGCCACTGCCTGGATTTGCAAGGCGGCTACTTGTTGGTCCAAGAATCTGATAAGGA
TCTAACTGAGGACGCTGGTCTTCAGTTTTGGGCACTGTGGAAGGAGATGGTTGAGCAGCTTTCGACTG
