>Addgene plasmid #53864 | ERG_pCSdest | addgene partial sequence | sequence record 153891 | CMV-F 5'-CGCAAATGGGCGGTAGGCGTG-3'
ACCGCCATTCTGCCTGGGGACGTCGGAGCAAGCTTGATTTAGGTGACACTATAGAATACAAGCTACTTGT
TCTTTTTGCAGGATCCCATCGATTCGAATTCAAGGATCACAAGTTTGTACAAAAAAGCAGGCACCATGGC
CAGCACTATTAAGGAAGCCTTATCAGTTGTGAGTGAGGACCAGTCGTTGTTTGAGTGTGCCTACGGAACG
CCACACCTGGCTAAGACAGAGATGACCGCGTCCTCCTCCAGCGACTATGGACAGACTTCCAAGATGAGCC
CACGCGTCCCTCAGCAGGATTGGCTGTCTCAACCCCCAGCCAGGGTCACCATCAAAATGGAATGTAACCC
TAGCCAGGTGAATGGCTCAAGGAACTCTCCTGATGAATGCAGTGTGGCCAAAGGCGGGAAGATGGTGGGC
AGCCCAGACACCGTTGGGATGAACTACGGCAGCTACATGGAGGAGAAGCACATGCCACCCCCAAACATGA
CCACGAACGAGCGCAGAGTTATCGTGCCAGCAGATCCTACGCTATGGAGTACAGACCATGTGCGGCAGTG
GCTGGAGTGGGCGGTGAAAGAATATGGCCTTCCAGACGTCAACATCTTGTTATTCCAGAACATCGATGGG
AAGGAACTGTGCAAGATGACCAAGGACGACTTCCAGAGGCTCACCCCCAGCTACAATGCCGACATCCTTC
TCTCACATCTCCACTACCTCAGAGAGACTCCTCTTCCACATTTGACTTCAGATGATGTTGATAA
